>Addgene plasmid #142580 | TFORF0273 | addgene full sequence | sequence record 385949 | Addgene NGS Result
GGCTCCGGTGCCCGTCAGTGGGCAGAGCGCACATCGCCCACAGTCCCCGAGAAGTTGGGGGGAGGGGTCG
GCAATTGAACCGGTGCCTAGAGAAGGTGGCGCGGGGTAAACTGGGAAAGTGATGTCGTGTACTGGCTCCG
CCTTTTTCCCGAGGGTGGGGGAGAACCGTATATAAGTGCAGTAGTCGCCGTGAACGTTCTTTTTCGCAAC
GGGTTTGCCGCCAGAACACAGGTAAGTGCCGTGTGTGGTTCCCGCGGGCCTGGCCTCTTTACGGGTTATG
GCCCTTGCGTGCCTTGAATTACTTCCACCTGGCTGCAGTACGTGATTCTTGATCCCGAGCTTCGGGTTGG
AAGTGGGTGGGAGAGTTCGAGGCCTTGCGCTTAAGGAGCCCCTTCGCCTCGTGCTTGAGTTGAGGCCTGG
CCTGGGCGCTGGGGCCGCCGCGTGCGAATCTGGTGGCACCTTCGCGCCTGTCTCGCTGCTTTCGATAAGT
CTCTAGCCATTTAAAATTTTTGATGACCTGCTGCGACGCTTTTTTTCTGGCAAGATAGTCTTGTAAATGC
GGGCCAAGATCTGCACACTGGTATTTCGGTTTTTGGGGCCGCGGGCGGCGACGGGGCCCGTGCGTCCCAG
CGCACATGTTCGGCGAGGCGGGGCCTGCGAGCGCGGCCACCGAGAATCGGACGGGGGTAGTCTCAAGCTG
GCCGGCCTGCTCTGGTGCCTGGCCTCGCGCCGCCGTGTATCGCCCCGCCCTGGGCGGCAAGGCTGGCCCG
GTCGGCACCAGTTGCGTGAGCGGAAAGATGGCCGCTTCCCGGCCCTGCTGCAGGGAGCTCAAAATGGAGG
ACGCGGCGCTCGGGAGAGCGGGCGGGTGAGTCACCCACACAAAGGAAAAGGGCCTTTCCGTCCTCAGCCG
TCGCTTCATGTGACTCCACGGAGTACCGGGCGCCGTCCAGGCACCTCGATTAGTTCTCGAGCTTTTGGAG
TACGTCGTCTTTAGGTTGGGGGGAGGGGTTTTATGCGATGGAGTTTCCCCACACTGAGTGGGTGGAGACT
GAAGTTAGGCCAGCTTGGCACTTGATGTAATTCTCCTTGGAATTTGCCCTTTTTGAGTTTGGATCTTGGT
TCATTCTCAAGCCTCAGACAGTGGTTCAAAGTTTTTTTCTTCCATTTCAGGTGTCGTGAGGCTAGCACCG
CCACCATGAACCAGCCGCAGAGGATGGCGCCTGTGGGCACAGACAAGGAGCTCAGTGACCTCCTGGACTT
CAGCATGATGTTCCCGCTGCCTGTCACCAACGGGAAGGGCCGGCCCGCCTCCCTGGCCGGGGCGCAGTTC
GGAGGTTCAGGTCTTGAGGACCGGCCCAGCTCAGGCTCCTGGGGCAGCGGCGACCAGAGCAGCTCCTCCT
TTGACCCCAGCCGGACCTTCAGCGAGGGCACCCACTTCACTGAGTCGCACAGCAGCCTCTCTTCATCCAC
ATTCCTGGGACCGGGACTCGGAGGTGAGTGCCTGGCCTGGTGCGGTCCCTCTGCTGTGCACAGATGTGCA
GACGTGGGCCTTGGCATGGTCAGTGCACGCACAGCGCCAGGCAAGAGCGGTGAGCGGGGCGCCTATGCCT
CCTTCGGGAGAGACGCAGGCGTGGGCGGCCTGACTCAGGCTGGCTTCCTGTCAGGCGAGCTGGCCCTCAA
CAGCCCCGGGCCCCTGTCCCCTTCGGGCATGAAGGGGACCTCCCAGTACTACCCCTCCTACTCCGGCAGC
TCCCGGCGGAGAGCGGCAGACGGCAGCCTAGACACGCAGCCCAAGAAGGTCCGGAAGGTCCCGCCGGGTC
TTCCATCCTCGGTGTACCCACCCAGCTCAGGTGAGGACTACGGCAGGGATGCCACCGCCTACCCGTCCGC
CAAGACCCCCAGCAGCACCTATCCCGCCCCCTTCTACGTGGCAGATGGCAGCCTGCACCCCTCAGCCGAG
CTCTGGAGTCCCCCGGGCCAGGCGGGCTTCGGGCCCATGCTGGGTGGGGGCTCATCCCCGCTGCCCCTCC
CGCCCGGTAGCGGCCCGGTGGGCAGCAGTGGAAGCAGCAGCACGTTTGGTGGCCTGCACCAGCACGAGCG
TATGGGCTACCAGCTGCATGGAGCAGAGGTGAACGGTGGGCTCCCATCTGCATCCTCCTTCTCCTCAGCC
CCCGGAGCCACGTACGGCGGCGTCTCCAGCCACACGCCGCCTGTCAGCGGGGCCGACAGCCTCCTGGGCT
CCCGAGGGACCACAGCTGGCAGCTCCGGGGATGCCCTCGGCAAAGCACTGGCCTCGATCTACTCCCCGGA
TCACTCAAGCAATAACTTCTCGTCCAGCCCTTCTACCCCCGTGGGCTCCCCCCAGGGCCTGGCAGGAACG
TCACAGTGGCCTCGAGCAGGAGCCCCCGGTGCCTTATCGCCCAGCTACGACGGGGGTCTCCACGGCCTGC
AGAGTAAGATAGAAGACCACCTGGACGAGGCCATCCACGTGCTCCGCAGCCACGCCGTGGGCACAGCCGG
CGACATGCACACGCTGCTGCCTGGCCACGGGGCGCTGGCCTCAGGTTTCACCGGCCCCATGTCACTGGGC
GGGCGGCACGCAGGCCTGGTTGGAGGCAGCCACCCCGAGGACGGCCTCGCAGGCAGCACCAGCCTCATGC
ACAACCACGCGGCCCTCCCCAGCCAGCCAGGCACCCTCCCTGACCTGTCTCGGCCTCCCGACTCCTACAG
TGGGCTAGGGCGAGCAGGTGCCACGGCGGCCGCCAGCGAGATCAAGCGGGAGGAGAAGGAGGACGAGGAG
AACACGTCAGCGGCTGACCACTCGGAGGAGGAGAAGAAGGAGCTGAAGGCCCCCCGGGCCCGGACCAGTA
CGGACGAGGTGCTGTCCCTGGAGGAGAAAGACCTGAGGGACCGGGAGAGGCGCATGGCCAATAACGCGCG
GGAGCGGGTGCGCGTGCGGGATATTAACGAGGCCTTCCGGGAGCTGGGGCGCATGTGCCAGATGCACCTC
AAGTCGGACAAAGCGCAGACCAAGCTGCTCATCCTGCAGCAGGCCGTGCAGGTCATCCTGGGGCTGGAGC
AGCAGGTGCGAGAGCGGAACCTGAATCCCAAAGCAGCCTGTTTGAAACGGCGAGAAGAGGAAAAGGTGTC
AGGTGTGGTTGGAGACCCCCAGATGGTGCTTTCAGCTCCCCACCCAGGCCTGAGCGAAGCCCACAACCCC
GCCGGGCACATGTAGTAATGAACTAGTCCGTAACTTGAAAGTATTTCGATTTCTTGGCTTTATATATCTT
GTGGAAAGGACGAATATTGTTTCGTCTGCGTGAGGATACGCGTTAAGTCGACAATCAACCTCTGGATTAC
AAAATTTGTGAAAGATTGACTGGTATTCTTAACTATGTTGCTCCTTTTACGCTATGTGGATACGCTGCTT
TAATGCCTTTGTATCATGCTATTGCTTCCCGTATGGCTTTCATTTTCTCCTCCTTGTATAAATCCTGGTT
GCTGTCTCTTTATGAGGAGTTGTGGCCCGTTGTCAGGCAACGTGGCGTGGTGTGCACTGTGTTTGCTGAC
GCAACCCCCACTGGTTGGGGCATTGCCACCACCTGTCAGCTCCTTTCCGGGACTTTCGCTTTCCCCCTCC
CTATTGCCACGGCGGAACTCATCGCCGCCTGCCTTGCCCGCTGCTGGACAGGGGCTCGGCTGTTGGGCAC
TGACAATTCCGTGGTGTTGTCGGGGAAATCATCGTCCTTTCCTTGGCTGCTCGCCTGTGTTGCCACCTGG
ATTCTGCGCGGGACGTCCTTCTGCTACGTCCCTTCGGCCCTCAATCCAGCGGACCTTCCTTCCCGCGGCC
TGCTGCCGGCTCTGCGGCCTCTTCCGCGTCTTCGCCTTCGCCCTCAGACGAGTCGGATCTCCCTTTGGGC
CGCCTCCCCGCGTCGACTTTAAGACCAATGACTTACAAGGCAGCTGTAGATCTTAGCCACTTTTTAAAAG
AAAAGGGGGGACTGGAAGGGCTAATTCACTCCCAACGAAGACAAGATCTGCTTTTTGCTTGTACTGGGTC
TCTCTGGTTAGACCAGATCTGAGCCTGGGAGCTCTCTGGCTAACTAGGGAACCCACTGCTTAAGCCTCAA
TAAAGCTTGCCTTGAGTGCTTCAAGTAGTGTGTGCCCGTCTGTTGTGTGACTCTGGTAACTAGAGATCCC
TCAGACCCTTTTAGTCAGTGTGGAAAATCTCTAGCAGTACGTATAGTAGTTCATGTCATCTTATTATTCA
GTATTTATAACTTGCAAAGAAATGAATATCAGAGAGTGAGAGGAACTTGTTTATTGCAGCTTATAATGGT
TACAAATAAAGCAATAGCATCACAAATTTCACAAATAAAGCATTTTTTTCACTGCATTCTAGTTGTGGTT
TGTCCAAACTCATCAATGTATCTTATCATGTCTGGCTCTAGCTATCCCGCCCCTAACTCCGCCCATCCCG
CCCCTAACTCCGCCCAGTTCCGCCCATTCTCCGCCCCATGGCTGACTAATTTTTTTTATTTATGCAGAGG
CCGAGGCCGCCTCGGCCTCTGAGCTATTCCAGAAGTAGTGAGGAGGCTTTTTTGGAGGCCTAGGGACGTA
CCCAATTCGCCCTATAGTGAGTCGTATTACGCGCGCTCACTGGCCGTCGTTTTACAACGTCGTGACTGGG
AAAACCCTGGCGTTACCCAACTTAATCGCCTTGCAGCACATCCCCCTTTCGCCAGCTGGCGTAATAGCGA
AGAGGCCCGCACCGATCGCCCTTCCCAACAGTTGCGCAGCCTGAATGGCGAATGGG
[124 nt withheld, positions 4817-4940]
C
[91 nt withheld, positions 4942-5032]
A
[49 nt withheld, positions 5034-5082]
CCTTTGACGTTGGAGTCCACGTTCTTT
[37 nt withheld, positions 5110-5146]
ACCCTATCTCGGTCTATTCTTTTGATTTATAAGGGATTTTGCCGATTTCGGCCTATTGGTTAAAAAATGA
GCTGATTTAACAAAAATTTAACGCGAATTTTAACAAAATATTAACGCTTACAATTTAGGTGGCACTTTTC
GGGGAAATGTGCGCGGAACCCCTATTTGTTTATTTTTCTAAATACATTCAAATATGTATCCGCTCATGAG
ACAATAACCCTGATAAATGCTTCAATAATATTGAAAAAGGAAGAGTATGAGTATTCAACATTTCCGTGTC
GCCCTTATTCCCTTTTTTGCGGCATTTTGCCTTCCTGTTTTTGCTCACCCAGAAACGCTGGTGAAAGTAA
AAGATGCTGAAGATCAGTTGGGTGCACGAGTGGGTTACATCGAACTGGATCTCAACAGCGGTAAGATCCT
TGAGAGTTTTCGCCCCGAAGAACGTTTTCCAATGATGAGCACTTTTAAAGTTCTGCTATGTGGCGCGGTA
TTATCCCGTATTGACGCCGGGCAAGAGCAACTCGGTCGCCGCATACACTATTCTCAGAATGACTTGGTTG
AGTACTCACCAGTCACAGAAAAGCATCTTACGGATGGCATGACAGTAAGAGAATTATGCAGTGCTGCCAT
AACCATGAGTGATAACACTGCGGCCAACTTACTTCTGACAACGATCGGAGGACCGAAGGAGCTAACCGCT
TTTTTGCACAACATGGGGGATCATGTAACTCGCCTTGATCGTTGGGAACCGGAGCTGAATGAAGCCATAC
CAAACGACGAGCGTGACACCACGATGCCTGTAGCAATGGCAACAACGTTGCGCAAACTATTAACTGGCGA
ACTACTTACTCTAGCTTCCCGGCAACAATTAATAGACTGGATGGAGGCGGATAAAGTTGCAGGACCACTT
CTGCGCTCGGCCCTTCCGGCTGGCTGGTTTATTGCTGATAAATCTGGAGCCGGTGAGCGTGGGTCTCGCG
GTATCATTGCAGCACTGGGGCCAGATGGTAAGCCCTCCCGTATCGTAGTTATCTACACGACGGGGAGTCA
GGCAACTATGGATGAACGAAATAGACAGATCGCTGAGATAGGTGCCTCACTGATTAAGCATTGGTAACTG
TCAGACCAAGTTTACTCATATATACTTTAGATTGATTTAAAACTTCATTTTTAATTTAAAAGGATCTAGG
TGAAGATCCTTTTTGATAATCTCATGACCAAAATCCCTTAACGTGAGTTTTCGTTCCACTGAGCGTCAGA
CCCCGTAGAAAAGATCAAAGGATCTTCTTGAGATCCTTTTTTTCTGCGCGTAATCTGCTGCTTGCAAACA
AAAAAACCACCGCTACCAGCGGTGGTTTGTTTGCCGGATCAAGAGCTACCAACTCTTTTTCCGAAGGTAA
CTGGCTTCAGCAGAGCGCAGATACCAAATACTGTTCTTCTAGTGTAGCCGTAGTTAGGCCACCACTTCAA
GAACTCTGTAGCACCGCCTACATACCTCGCTCTGCTAATCCTGTTACCAGTGGCTGCTGCCAGTGGCGAT
AAGTCGTGTCTTACCGGGTTGGACTCAAGACGATAGTTACCGGATAAGGCGCAGCGGTCGGGCTGAACGG
GGGGTTCGTGCACACAGCCCAGCTTGGAGCGAACGACCTACACCGAACTGAGATACCTACAGCGTGAGCT
ATGAGAAAGCGCCACGCTTCCCGAAGGGAGAAAGGCGGACAGGTATCCGGTAAGCGGCAGGGTCGGAACA
GGAGAGCGCACGAGGGAGCTTCCAGGGGGAAACGCCTGGTATCTTTATAGTCCTGTCGGGTTTCGCCACC
TCTGACTTGAGCGTCGATTTTTGTGATGCTCGTCAGGGGGGCGGAGCCTATGGAAAAACGCCAGCAACGC
GGCCTTTTTACGGTTCCTGGCCTTTTGCTGGCCTTTTGCTCACATGTTCTTTCCTGCGTTATCCCCTGAT
TCTGTGGATAACCGTATTACCGCCTTTGAGTGAGCTGATACCGCTCGCCGCAGCCGAACGACCGAGCGCA
GCGAGTCAGTGAGCGAGGAAGCGGAAGAGCGCCCAATACGCAAACCGCCTCTCCCCGCGCGTTGGCCGAT
TCATTAATGCAGCTGGCACGACAGGTTTCCCGACTGGAAAGCGGGCAGTGAGCGCAACGCAATTAATGTG
AGTTAGCTCACTCATTAGGCACCCCAGGCTTTACACTTTATGCTTCCGGCTCGTATGTTGTGTGGAATTG
TGAGCGGATAACAATTTCACACAGGAAACAGCTATGACCATGATTACGCCAAGCGCGCAATTAACCCTCA
CTAAAGGGAACAAAAGCTGGAGCTGCAAGCTTAATGTAGTCTTATGCAATACTCTTGTAGTCTTGCAACA
TGGTAACGATGAGTTAGCAACATGCCTTACAAGGAGAGAAAAAGCACCGTGCATGCCGATTGGTGGAAGT
AAGGTGGTACGATCGTGCCTTATTAGGAAGGCAACAGACGGGTCTGACATGGATTGGACGAACCACTGAA
TTGCCGCATTGCAGAGATATTGTATTTAAGTGCCTAGCTCGATACATAAACGGGTCTCTCTGGTTAGACC
AGATCTGAGCCTGGGAGCTCTCTGGCTAACTAGGGAACCCACTGCTTAAGCCTCAATAAAGCTTGCCTTG
AGTGCTTCAAGTAGTGTGTGCCCGTCTGTTGTGTGACTCTGGTAACTAGAGATCCCTCAGACCCTTTTAG
TCAGTGTGGAAAATCTCTAGCAGTGGCGCCCGAACAGGGACTTGAAAGCGAAAGGGAAACCAGAGGAGCT
CTCTCGACGCAGGACTCGGCTTGCTGAAGCGCGCACGGCAAGAGGCGAGGGGCGGCGACTGGTGAGTACG
CCAAAAATTTTGACTAGCGGAGGCTAGAAGGAGAGAGATGGGTGCGAGAGCGTCAGTATTAAGCGGGGGA
GAATTAGATCGCGATGGGAAAAAATTCGGTTAAGGCCAGGGGGAAAGAAAAAATATAAATTAAAACATAT
AGTATGGGCAAGCAGGGAGCTAGAACGATTCGCAGTTAATCCTGGCCTGTTAGAAACATCAGAAGGCTGT
AGACAAATACTGGGACAGCTACAACCATCCCTTCAGACAGGATCAGAAGAACTTAGATCATTATATAATA
CAGTAGCAACCCTCTATTGTGTGCATCAAAGGATAGAGATAAAAGACACCAAGGAAGCTTTAGACAAGAT
AGAGGAAGAGCAAAACAAAAGTAAGACCACCGCACAGCAAGCGGCCGCTGATCTTCAGACCTGGAGGAGG
AGATATGAGGGACAATTGGAGAAGTGAATTATATAAATATAAAGTAGTAAAAATTGAACCATTAGGAGTA
GCACCCACCAAGGCAAAGAGAAGAGTGGTGCAGAGAGAAAAAAGAGCAGTGGGAATAGGAGCTTTGTTCC
TTGGGTTCTTGGGAGCAGCAGGAAGCACTATGGGCGCAGCGTCAATGACGCTGACGGTACAGGCCAGACA
ATTATTGTCTGGTATAGTGCAGCAGCAGAACAATTTGCTGAGGGCTATTGAGGCGCAACAGCATCTGTTG
CAACTCACAGTCTGGGGCATCAAGCAGCTCCAGGCAAGAATCCTGGCTGTGGAAAGATACCTAAAGGATC
AACAGCTCCTGGGGATTTGGGGTTGCTCTGGAAAACTCATTTGCACCACTGCTGTGCCTTGGAATGCTAG
TTGGAGTAATAAATCTCTGGAACAGATTTGGAATCACACGACCTGGATGGAGTGGGACAGAGAAATTAAC
AATTACACAAGCTTAATACACTCCTTAATTGAAGAATCGCAAAACCAGCAAGAAAAGAATGAACAAGAAT
TATTGGAATTAGATAAATGGGCAAGTTTGTGGAATTGGTTTAACATAACAAATTGGCTGTGGTATATAAA
ATTATTCATAATGATAGTAGGAGGCTTGGTAGGTTTAAGAATAGTTTTTGCTGTACTTTCTATAGTGAAT
AGAGTTAGGCAGGGATATTCACCATTATCGTTTCAGACCCACCTCCCAACCCCGAGGGGACCCATGCATT
GCATCTCAATTAGTCAGCAACCAGGTGTGGAAAGTCCCCAGGCTCCCCAGCAGGCAGAAGTATGCAAAGC
ATGCGTCTCAATTAGTCAGCAACCATAGTCCCGCCCCTAACTCCGCCCATCCCGCCCCTAACTCCGCCCA
GTTCCGCCCATTCTCCGCCCCATGGCTGACTAATTTTTTTTATTTATGCAGAGGCCGAGGCCGCCTCGGC
CTCTGAGCTATTCCAGAAGTAGTGAGGAGGCTTTTTTGGAGGCCTAGGCTTTTGCAAAAAGCTTTCTAGA
GGTACCACCGGAGCTTACCATGACCGAGTACAAGCCCACGGTGCGCCTCGCCACCCGCGACGACGTCCCC
AGGGCCGTACGCACCCTCGCCGCCGCGTTCGCCGACTACCCCGCCACGCGCCACACCGTCGATCCGGACC
GCCACATCGAGCGGGTCACCGAGCTGCAAGAACTCTTCCTCACGCGCGTCGGGCTCGACATCGGCAAGGT
GTGGGTCGCGGACGACGGCGCCGCCGTGGCGGTCTGGACCACGCCGGAGAGCGTCGAAGCGGGGGCGGTG
TTCGCCGAGATCGGCCCGCGCATGGCCGAGTTGAGCGGTTCCCGGCTGGCCGCGCAGCAACAGATGGAAG
GCCTCCTGGCGCCGCACCGGCCCAAGGAGCCCGCGTGGTTCCTGGCCACCGTCGGCGTCTCGCCCGACCA
CCAGGGCAAGGGTCTGGGCAGCGCCGTCGTGCTCCCCGGAGTGGAGGCGGCCGAGCGCGCCGGGGTGCCC
GCCTTCCTGGAGACCTCCGCGCCCCGCAACCTCCCCTTCTACGAGCGGCTCGGCTTCACCGTCACCGCCG
ACGTCGAGGTGCCCGAAGGACCGCGCACCTGGTGCATGACCCGCAAGCCCGGTGCCAGTTAACGAATTCT
AGATCTTGAGACAAATGGCAGTATTCATCCACAATTTTAAAAGAAAAGGGGGGATTGGGGGGTACAGTGC
AGGGGAAAGAATAGTAGACATAATAGCAACAGACATACAAACTAAAGAATTACAAAAACAAATTACAAAA
ATTCAAAATTTTCGGGTTTATTACAGGGACAGCAGAGATCCACTTTGGCGCCGGCTCGAGGCCTGCAGGT
GCAAAGATGGATAAAGTTTTAAACAGAGAGGAATCTTTGCAGCTAATGGACCTTCTAGGTCTTGAAAGGA
GTGGGAATT
Features (pLannotate 1.2.2; 31 found; start..end, strand, type, name):
      1..1179    +  promoter       EF-1α promoter: strong constitutive promoter for human elongation factor EF-1α
   1196..3232    +  CDS            TCF3: TFE2_HUMAN - Also known as BHLHB21, E2A, ITF1. Experimental evidence at protein level: Swiss-Prot protein existence level 1. Transcriptional regulator involved in the initiation of neuronal differentiation and mesenchymal to epithelial transition. Heterodimers between TCF3 and tissue-specific basic helix-loop-helix (bHLH) proteins play major roles in determining tissue-specific cell fate during embryogenesis, like muscle or early B-cell differentiation. Together with TCF15, required for the mesenchymal to epithelial transition. Dimers bind DNA on E-box motifs: 5'-CANNTG-3' (By similarity). Bin
   3248..3301    +  promoter       U6 promoter (fragment): RNA polymerase III promoter for human U6 snRNA
   3343..3931    +  misc_feature   WPRE: woodchuck hepatitis virus posttranscriptional regulatory element
   3982..4001    +  misc_feature   cPPT/CTS (fragment): central polypurine tract and central termination sequence of HIV-1
   4003..4236    +  LTR            3' LTR (ΔU3): self-inactivating 3' long terminal repeat (LTR) from HIV-1
   4314..4435    +  polyA_signal   SV40 poly(A) signal: SV40 polyadenylation signal
   4475..4610    +  rep_origin     SV40 ori: SV40 origin of replication
   4631..4649    -  promoter       T7 promoter: promoter for bacteriophage T7 RNA polymerase
   4657..4812    +  CDS            lacZα (fragment): LacZα fragment of β-galactosidase; lacZ fragment
   4817..5245    +  rep_origin     f1 ori (sequence partly withheld): f1 bacteriophage origin of replication; arrow indicates direction of (+) strand synthesis
   5298..5402    +  promoter       AmpR promoter: bla
   5403..6263    +  CDS            AmpR: β-lactamase; bla; confers resistance to ampicillin, carbenicillin, and related antibiotics
   6434..7022    +  rep_origin     ori: high-copy-number ColE1/pMB1/pBR322/pUC origin of replication
   7205..7297    +  CDS            lacI (fragment): lac repressor; lacI; The lac repressor binds to the lac operator to inhibit transcription in E. coli. This inhibition can be relieved by adding lactose or isopropyl-β-D-thiogalactopyranoside (IPTG).
   7310..7331    +  protein_bind   CAP binding site: CAP binding activates transcription in the presence of cAMP. E. coli catabolite activator protein
   7346..7376    +  promoter       lac promoter: promoter for the E. coli lac operon
   7384..7400    +  protein_bind   lac operator: The lac repressor binds to the lac operator to inhibit transcription in E. coli. This inhibition can be relieved by adding lactose or isopropyl-β-D-thiogalactopyranoside (IPTG). lac repressor encoded by lacI
   7445..7463    +  promoter       T3 promoter: promoter for bacteriophage T3 RNA polymerase
   7491..7717    +  promoter       RSV promoter: Rous sarcoma virus enhancer/promoter
   7718..7898    +  LTR            5' LTR (truncated): truncated 5' long terminal repeat (LTR) from HIV-1
   7945..8070    +  misc_feature   HIV-1 Ψ: packaging signal of human immunodeficiency virus type 1
   8054..8417    +  CDS            HIV-1 gag (fragment): gag protein from human immunodeficiency virus 1; gag
   8563..8796    +  misc_feature   RRE: The Rev response element (RRE) of HIV-1 allows for Rev-dependent mRNA export from the nucleus to the cytoplasm.
   9173..9199    +  CDS            Rev (fragment): human immunodeficiency virus 1 (HIV-1) Rev protein; rev; enhances nuclear export of unspliced and incompletely spliced viral mRNAs
   9206..9229    +  promoter       SV40 promoter (fragment): SV40 early promoter
   9230..9301    +  promoter       SV40 promoter (fragment): SV40 enhancer and early promoter
   9325..9460    +  rep_origin     SV40 ori: SV40 origin of replication
   9506..10102   +  CDS            PuroR (fragment): puromycin N-acetyltransferase; pac from Streptomyces; confers resistance to puromycin
  10151..10268   +  misc_feature   cPPT/CTS: central polypurine tract and central termination sequence of HIV-1
  10333..10399   +  CDS            small t antigen (fragment): SV40 (simian virus 40) small t antigen
