[The description below was written by a language model from this plasmid's Addgene catalogue record and pLannotate feature annotations shown in this document.]
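Description:
TFORF0273 is a third-generation-style, self-inactivating lentiviral expression plasmid built on the pLX_TRC317 backbone and carrying the human transcription factor TCF3 (also known as E2A/E47), a basic helix-loop-helix protein that dimerises with tissue-specific bHLH partners and binds E-box motifs. It belongs to a barcoded transcription factor ORF collection in which each construct carries a unique 24-bp barcode, so that the overexpressed factor can be identified in pooled screens. The feature table does not annotate the barcode itself. In bacteria the plasmid is maintained through a high-copy ColE1/pUC-type origin with ampicillin resistance (AmpR), and an f1 origin is also present. The depositor notes that the plasmid may recombine, as lentiviral repeat-containing vectors can.

The synthesized TCF3 ORF sits directly downstream of the strong constitutive EF-1α promoter and is followed by a WPRE, which enhances transcript stability and expression, and then the ΔU3 3' LTR and an SV40 polyadenylation signal. The short U6 promoter fragment annotated between the ORF and the WPRE is only a partial match, and its function is not stated. Viral genomic RNA is driven by an RSV promoter fused to a truncated 5' LTR, followed by the HIV-1 Ψ packaging signal, a gag fragment, the RRE for Rev-dependent export and a cPPT/CTS that aids nuclear import. Within the proviral region, upstream of EF-1α, an SV40 promoter drives puromycin N-acetyltransferase for selection of transduced mammalian cells. The construct is intended for stable TCF3 overexpression, for example in directed-differentiation or cell-fate screens.
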