Addgene plasmid #142580: TFORF0273
Purpose: Lentiviral vector for overexpressing transcription factor ORFs with unique 24-bp barcodes. Barcodes facilitate identification of transcription factors in pooled screens.
Depositing lab: Feng Zhang. Depositing organization: Broad Institute. Publication: A transcription factor atlas of directed differentiation. Joung J, Ma S, Tay T, Geiger-Schuller KR, Kirchgatterer PC, Verdine VK, Guo B, Arias-Garcia MA, Allen WE, Singh A, Kuksenko O, Abudayyeh OO, Gootenberg JS, Fu Z, Macrae RK, Buenrostro JD, Regev A, Zhang F. Cell. 2023 Jan 5;186(1):209-229.e26. doi: 10.1016/j.cell.2022.11.026. PubMed 36608654.
Backbone
  Vector backbone: pLX_TRC317
  Backbone manufacturer: Broad Institute Genetic Perturbation Platform
  Backbone size w/o insert (bp): 8264
  Vector type: Mammalian Expression, Lentiviral
  Selectable markers: Puromycin
Growth in bacteria
  Bacterial resistance: Ampicillin, 100 μg/mL
  Growth temperature: 37°C
  Growth strain: NEB Stable
  Copy number: High Copy
Gene/Insert
  Gene/Insert name: TCF3
  Species: H. sapiens (human)
  Insert size (bp): 2141
  Entrez Gene: TCF3 (a.k.a. AGM8, AGM8A, AGM8B, E2A, E47, ITF1, TCF-3, VDIR, bHLHb21, p75)
  Promoter: EF1a
  Cloning method: Unknown
  Sequencing primers: 5′ GGGTGGAGACTGAAGTTAGGCCAG; 3′ CACATAGCGTAAAAGGAGCAACATAG
Terms and licenses: Academic/Nonprofit Terms; Industry Terms: Not Available to Industry
Depositor comments: XM_011528221,XM_006722857,XM_006722858,ENST00000453954 . The transcription factor ORF portion of this plasmid was synthesized by Genewiz. Please test multiple small colonies in case of plasmid recombination. To make this collection available in a timely manner, a portion of this collection was not fully sequenced by Addgene. If an Addgene verified full plasmid sequence is not available, please contact us prior to placing an order to request the full sequence.
How to cite: TFORF0273 was a gift from Feng Zhang (Addgene plasmid # 142580 ; http://n2t.net/addgene:142580 ; RRID:Addgene_142580)
