>Addgene plasmid #142580 | TFORF0273 | depositor partial sequence | sequence record 279878 | Insert
ACCGCCACCATGAACCAGCCGCAGAGGATGGCGCCTGTGGGCACAGACAAGGAGCTCAGTGACCTCCTGG
ACTTCAGCATGATGTTCCCGCTGCCTGTCACCAACGGGAAGGGCCGGCCCGCCTCCCTGGCCGGGGCGCA
GTTCGGAGGTTCAGGTCTTGAGGACCGGCCCAGCTCAGGCTCCTGGGGCAGCGGCGACCAGAGCAGCTCC
TCCTTTGACCCCAGCCGGACCTTCAGCGAGGGCACCCACTTCACTGAGTCGCACAGCAGCCTCTCTTCAT
CCACATTCCTGGGACCGGGACTCGGAGGTGAGTGCCTGGCCTGGTGCGGTCCCTCTGCTGTGCACAGATG
TGCAGACGTGGGCCTTGGCATGGTCAGTGCACGCACAGCGCCAGGCAAGAGCGGTGAGCGGGGCGCCTAT
GCCTCCTTCGGGAGAGACGCAGGCGTGGGCGGCCTGACTCAGGCTGGCTTCCTGTCAGGCGAGCTGGCCC
TCAACAGCCCCGGGCCCCTGTCCCCTTCGGGCATGAAGGGGACCTCCCAGTACTACCCCTCCTACTCCGG
CAGCTCCCGGCGGAGAGCGGCAGACGGCAGCCTAGACACGCAGCCCAAGAAGGTCCGGAAGGTCCCGCCG
GGTCTTCCATCCTCGGTGTACCCACCCAGCTCAGGTGAGGACTACGGCAGGGATGCCACCGCCTACCCGT
CCGCCAAGACCCCCAGCAGCACCTATCCCGCCCCCTTCTACGTGGCAGATGGCAGCCTGCACCCCTCAGC
CGAGCTCTGGAGTCCCCCGGGCCAGGCGGGCTTCGGGCCCATGCTGGGTGGGGGCTCATCCCCGCTGCCC
CTCCCGCCCGGTAGCGGCCCGGTGGGCAGCAGTGGAAGCAGCAGCACGTTTGGTGGCCTGCACCAGCACG
AGCGTATGGGCTACCAGCTGCATGGAGCAGAGGTGAACGGTGGGCTCCCATCTGCATCCTCCTTCTCCTC
AGCCCCCGGAGCCACGTACGGCGGCGTCTCCAGCCACACGCCGCCTGTCAGCGGGGCCGACAGCCTCCTG
GGCTCCCGAGGGACCACAGCTGGCAGCTCCGGGGATGCCCTCGGCAAAGCACTGGCCTCGATCTACTCCC
CGGATCACTCAAGCAATAACTTCTCGTCCAGCCCTTCTACCCCCGTGGGCTCCCCCCAGGGCCTGGCAGG
AACGTCACAGTGGCCTCGAGCAGGAGCCCCCGGTGCCTTATCGCCCAGCTACGACGGGGGTCTCCACGGC
CTGCAGAGTAAGATAGAAGACCACCTGGACGAGGCCATCCACGTGCTCCGCAGCCACGCCGTGGGCACAG
CCGGCGACATGCACACGCTGCTGCCTGGCCACGGGGCGCTGGCCTCAGGTTTCACCGGCCCCATGTCACT
GGGCGGGCGGCACGCAGGCCTGGTTGGAGGCAGCCACCCCGAGGACGGCCTCGCAGGCAGCACCAGCCTC
ATGCACAACCACGCGGCCCTCCCCAGCCAGCCAGGCACCCTCCCTGACCTGTCTCGGCCTCCCGACTCCT
ACAGTGGGCTAGGGCGAGCAGGTGCCACGGCGGCCGCCAGCGAGATCAAGCGGGAGGAGAAGGAGGACGA
GGAGAACACGTCAGCGGCTGACCACTCGGAGGAGGAGAAGAAGGAGCTGAAGGCCCCCCGGGCCCGGACC
AGTACGGACGAGGTGCTGTCCCTGGAGGAGAAAGACCTGAGGGACCGGGAGAGGCGCATGGCCAATAACG
CGCGGGAGCGGGTGCGCGTGCGGGATATTAACGAGGCCTTCCGGGAGCTGGGGCGCATGTGCCAGATGCA
CCTCAAGTCGGACAAAGCGCAGACCAAGCTGCTCATCCTGCAGCAGGCCGTGCAGGTCATCCTGGGGCTG
GAGCAGCAGGTGCGAGAGCGGAACCTGAATCCCAAAGCAGCCTGTTTGAAACGGCGAGAAGAGGAAAAGG
TGTCAGGTGTGGTTGGAGACCCCCAGATGGTGCTTTCAGCTCCCCACCCAGGCCTGAGCGAAGCCCACAA
CCCCGCCGGGCACATGTAGTAATGAACTAGTCCGTAACTTGAAAGTATTTCGATTTCTTGGCTTTATATA
TCTTGTGGAAAGGACGAATATTGTTTCGTCTGCGTGAGGAT
