>Addgene plasmid #142580 | TFORF0273 | depositor partial sequence | sequence record 279879 | Barcode
ATATTGTTTCGTCTGCGTGAGGAT
